>Addgene plasmid #127557 | pCRISPaint-T2A-sfGFP-3xP3-RFP | addgene full sequence | sequence record 249123 | Addgene NGS Result
GAAAGGGGGATGTGCTGCAAGGCGATTAAGTTGGGTAACGCCAGGGTTTTCCCAGTCACGACGTTGTAAA
ACGACGGCCAGTGAGCGCGCGTAATACGACTCACTATAGGGCGAATTGGGTACAAGCTTCACGACCTGAG
GCGCGCCGGGCCAGTACCCAAAAAGCGGGGGGTCCGGTGGAAGCGGAGGTAGCGCGGCCGCCGAGGGCCG
CGGCAGCCTGCTGACCTGCGGCGATGTGGAGGAGAACCCCGGGCCCGCTAGCGTGTCCAAGGGCGAGGAG
CTGTTCACCGGCGTGGTGCCCATCCTGGTGGAGCTGGATGGCGACGTGAACGGCCACAAGTTCAGCGTGC
GCGGCGAGGGCGAGGGCGACGCCACCAACGGCAAGCTGACCCTGAAGTTCATCTGCACCACCGGCAAGCT
GCCCGTGCCCTGGCCCACCCTGGTGACCACCCTGACCTACGGCGTGCAGTGCTTCAGCCGCTACCCCGAT
CACATGAAGCAGCACGATTTCTTCAAGAGCGCCATGCCCGAGGGCTACGTGCAGGAGCGCACCATCAGCT
TCAAGGATGACGGCACCTACAAGACCCGCGCCGAGGTGAAGTTCGAGGGCGATACCCTGGTGAACCGCAT
CGAGCTGAAGGGCATCGATTTCAAGGAGGATGGCAACATCCTGGGCCACAAGCTGGAGTACAACTTCAAC
AGCCACAACGTGTACATCACCGCCGATAAGCAGAAGAACGGCATCAAGGCCAACTTCAAGATCCGCCACA
ATGTGGAGGATGGCTCCGTGCAGCTGGCCGATCACTACCAGCAGAACACCCCCATCGGCGACGGCCCAGT
GCTGCTGCCCGATAACCACTACCTGAGCACCCAGAGCGTGCTGTCCAAGGACCCCAACGAGAAGCGCGAT
CACATGGTGCTGCTGGAGTTCGTGACCGCCGCCGGCATCACCCTGGGCATGGATGAGCTGTACAAGTAGG
GTACCTCTAGAGGATCTTTGTGAAGGAACCTTACTTCTGTGGTGTGACATAATTGGACAAACTACCTACA
GAGATTTAAAGCTCTAAGGTAAATATAAAATTTTTAAGTGTATAATGTGTTAAACTACTGATTCTAATTG
TTTGTGTATTTTAGATTCCAACCTATGGAACTGATGAATGGGAGCAGTGGTGGAATGCCTTTAATGAGGA
AAACCTGTTTTGCTCAGAAGAAATGCCATCTAGTGATGATGAGGCTACTGCTGACTCTCAACATTCTACT
CCTCCAAAAAAGAAGAGAAAGGTAGAAGACCCCAAGGACTTTCCTTCAGAATTGCTAAGTTTTTTGAGTC
ATGCTGTGTTTAGTAATAGAACTCTTGCTTGCTTTGCTATTTACACCACAAAGGAAAAAGCTGCACTGCT
ATACAAGAAAATTATGGAAAAATATTTGATGTATAGTGCCTTGACTAGAGATCATAATCAGCCATACCAC
ATTTGTAGAGGTTTTACTTGCTTTAAAAAACCTCCCACACCTCCCCCTGAACCTGAAACATAAAATGAAT
GCAATTGTTGTTGTTAACTTGTTTATTGCAGCTTATAATGGTTACAAATAAAGCAATAGCATCACAAATT
TCACAAATAAAGCATTTTTTTCACTGCATTCTAGTTGTGGTTTGTCCAAACTCATCAATGTATCTTAATA
ACTTCGTATAATGTATGCTATACGAAGTTATCGTACGGGATCTAATTCAATTAGAGACTAATTCAATTAG
AGCTAATTCAATTAGGATCCAAGCTTATCGATTTCGAACCCTCGACCGCCGGAGTATAAATAGAGGCGCT
TCGTCTACGGAGCGACAATTCAATTCAAACAAGCAAAGTGAACACGTCGCTAAGCGAAAGCTAAGCAAAT
AAACAAGCGCAGCTGAACAAGCTAAACAATCGGCTCGAAGCCGGTCGCCACCATGGCCTCCTCCGAGGAC
GTCATCAAGGAGTTCATGCGCTTCAAGGTGCGCATGGAGGGCTCCGTGAACGGCCACGAGTTCGAGATCG
AGGGCGAGGGCGAGGGCCGCCCCTACGAGGGCACCCAGACCGCCAAGCTGAAGGTGACCAAGGGCGGCCC
CCTGCCCTTCGCCTGGGACATCCTGTCCCCCCAGTTCCAGTACGGCTCCAAGGTGTACGTGAAGCACCCC
GCCGACATCCCCGACTACAAGAAGCTGTCCTTCCCCGAGGGCTTCAAGTGGGAGCGCGTGATGAACTTCG
AGGACGGCGGCGTGGTGACCGTGACCCAGGACTCCTCCCTCCAGGACGGCTCCTTCATCTACAAGGTGAA
GTTCATCGGCGTGAACTTCCCCTCCGACGGCCCCGTAATGCAGAAGAAGACTATGGGCTGGGAGGCGTCC
ACCGAGCGCCTGTACCCCCGCGACGGCGTGCTGAAGGGCGAGATCCACAAGGCCCTGAAGCTGAAGGACG
GCGGCCACTACCTGGTGGAGTTCAAGTCCATCTACATGGCCAAGAAGCCCGTGCAGCTGCCCGGCTACTA
CTACGTGGACTCCAAGCTGGACATCACCTCCCACAACGAGGACTACACCATCGTGGAGCAGTACGAGCGC
GCCGAGGGCCGCCACCACCTGTTCCTGTAGGGGCCGCGACTCTAGATCATAATCAGCCATACCACATTTG
TAGAGGTTTTACTTGCTTTAAAAAACCTCCCACACCTCCCCCTGAACCTGAAACATAAAATGAATGCAAT
TGTTGTTGTTAACTTGTTTATTGCAGCTTATAATGGTTACAAATAAAGCAATAGCATCACAAATTTCACA
AATAAAGCATTTTTTTCACTGCATTCTAGTTGTGGTTTGTCCAAACTCATCAATGTATCTTAACCGTCTG
TAAGCAGCGAAGGCCCATACGATAACTTCGTATAATGTATGCTATACGAAGTTATGAGCTCCAGCTTTTG
TTCCCTTTAGTGAGGGTTAATTGCGCGCTTGGCGTAATCATGGTCATAGCTGTTTCCTGTGTGAAATTGT
TATCCGCTCACAATTCCACACAACATACGAGCCGGAAGCATAAAGTGTAAAGCCTGGGGTGCCTAATGAG
TGAGCTAACTCACATTAATTGCGTTGCGCTCACTGCCCGCTTTCCAGTCGGGAAACCTGTCGTGCCAGCT
GCATTAATGAATCGGCCAACGCGCGGGGAGAGGCGGTTTGCGTATTGGGCGCTCTTCCGCTTCCTCGCTC
ACTGACTCGCTGCGCTCGGTCGTTCGGCTGCGGCGAGCGGTATCAGCTCACTCAAAGGCGGTAATACGGT
TATCCACAGAATCAGGGGATAACGCAGGAAAGAACATGTGAGCAAAAGGCCAGCAAAAGGCCAGGAACCG
TAAAAAGGCCGCGTTGCTGGCGTTTTTCCATAGGCTCCGCCCCCCTGACGAGCATCACAAAAATCGACGC
TCAAGTCAGAGGTGGCGAAACCCGACAGGACTATAAAGATACCAGGCGTTTCCCCCTGGAAGCTCCCTCG
TGCGCTCTCCTGTTCCGACCCTGCCGCTTACCGGATACCTGTCCGCCTTTCTCCCTTCGGGAAGCGTGGC
GCTTTCTCATAGCTCACGCTGTAGGTATCTCAGTTCGGTGTAGGTCGTTCGCTCCAAGCTGGGCTGTGTG
CACGAACCCCCCGTTCAGCCCGACCGCTGCGCCTTATCCGGTAACTATCGTCTTGAGTCCAACCCGGTAA
GACACGACTTATCGCCACTGGCAGCAGCCACTGGTAACAGGATTAGCAGAGCGAGGTATGTAGGCGGTGC
TACAGAGTTCTTGAAGTGGTGGCCTAACTACGGCTACACTAGAAGAACAGTATTTGGTATCTGCGCTCTG
CTGAAGCCAGTTACCTTCGGAAAAAGAGTTGGTAGCTCTTGATCCGGCAAACAAACCACCGCTGGTAGCG
GTGGTTTTTTTGTTTGCAAGCAGCAGATTACGCGCAGAAAAAAAGGATCTCAAGAAGATCCTTTGATCTT
TTCTACGGGGTCTGACGCTCAGTGGAACGAAAACTCACGTTAAGGGATTTTGGTCATGAGATTATCAAAA
AGGATCTTCACCTAGATCCTTTTAAATTAAAAATGAAGTTTTAAATCAATCTAAAGTATATATGAGTAAA
CTTGGTCTGACAGTTACCAATGCTTAATCAGTGAGGCACCTATCTCAGCGATCTGTCTATTTCGTTCATC
CATAGTTGCCTGACTCCCCGTCGTGTAGATAACTACGATACGGGAGGGCTTACCATCTGGCCCCAGTGCT
GCAATGATACCGCGAGACCCACGCTCACCGGCTCCAGATTTATCAGCAATAAACCAGCCAGCCGGAAGGG
CCGAGCGCAGAAGTGGTCCTGCAACTTTATCCGCCTCCATCCAGTCTATTAATTGTTGCCGGGAAGCTAG
AGTAAGTAGTTCGCCAGTTAATAGTTTGCGCAACGTTGTTGCCATTGCTACAGGCATCGTGGTGTCACGC
TCGTCGTTTGGTATGGCTTCATTCAGCTCCGGTTCCCAACGATCAAGGCGAGTTACATGATCCCCCATGT
TGTGCAAAAAAGCGGTTAGCTCCTTCGGTCCTCCGATCGTTGTCAGAAGTAAGTTGGCCGCAGTGTTATC
ACTCATGGTTATGGCAGCACTGCATAATTCTCTTACTGTCATGCCATCCGTAAGATGCTTTTCTGTGACT
GGTGAGTACTCAACCAAGTCATTCTGAGAATAGTGTATGCGGCGACCGAGTTGCTCTTGCCCGGCGTCAA
TACGGGATAATACCGCGCCACATAGCAGAACTTTAAAAGTGCTCATCATTGGAAAACGTTCTTCGGGGCG
AAAACTCTCAAGGATCTTACCGCTGTTGAGATCCAGTTCGATGTAACCCACTCGTGCACCCAACTGATCT
TCAGCATCTTTTACTTTCACCAGCGTTTCTGGGTGAGCAAAAACAGGAAGGCAAAATGCCGCAAAAAAGG
GAATAAGGGCGACACGGAAATGTTGAATACTCATACTCTTCCTTTTTCAATATTATTGAAGCATTTATCA
GGGTTATTGTCTCATGAGCGGATACATATTTGAATGTATTTAGAAAAATAAACAAATAGGGGTTCCGCGC
ACATTTCCCCGAAAAGTGCCACCTG
[124 nt withheld, positions 5136-5259]
C
[91 nt withheld, positions 5261-5351]
A
[49 nt withheld, positions 5353-5401]
CCTTTGACGTTGGAGTCCACGTTCTTT
[37 nt withheld, positions 5429-5465]
ACCCTATCTCGGTCTATTCTTTTGATTTATAAGGGATTTTGCCGATTTCGGCCTATTGGTTAAAAAAATG
AGCTGATTTAACAAAAATTTAACGCGAATTTTAACAAAATATTAACGCTTACAATTTCCATTCGCCATTC
AGGCTGCGCAACTGTTGGGAAGGGCGATCGGTGCGGGCCTCTTCGCTATTACGCCAGCTGGC
Features (pLannotate 1.2.2; 24 found; start..end, strand, type, name):
     92..110     +  promoter       T7 promoter: promoter for bacteriophage T7 RNA polymerase
    266..976     +  CDS            Superfolder GFP: Superfolder GFP is a basic (constitutively fluorescent) green fluorescent protein published in 2005, derived from Aequorea victoria. It is reported to be a very rapidly-maturing weak dimer.
    993..1067    +  CDS            small t antigen (fragment): SV40 (simian virus 40) small t antigen
   1069..1134    +  intron         small t intron: SV40 (simian virus 40) small t antigen intron
   1264..1284    +  CDS            SV40 NLS: nuclear localization signal of SV40 (simian virus 40) large T antigen
   1291..1425    +  CDS            LT_POVHA (fragment): Protein inferred from homology: Swiss-Prot protein existence level 3. Isoform large T antigen is a key early protein essential for both driving viral replication and inducing cellular transformation. Plays a role in viral genome replication by driving entry of quiescent cells into the cell cycle and by autoregulating the synthesis of viral early mRNA. Displays highly oncogenic activities by corrupting the host cellular checkpoint mechanisms that guard cell division and the transcription, replication, and repair of DNA. Participates in the modulation of cellular gene expression preceeding viral
   1450..1533    +  CDS            large T antigen (fragment): large T antigen from SV40 (simian virus 40)
   1556..1677    +  polyA_signal   SV40 poly(A) signal: SV40 polyadenylation signal
   1678..1711    -  protein_bind   loxP: Cre-mediated recombination occurs in the 8-bp core sequence (GCATACAT). Cre recombinase
   1799..1921    +  promoter       hsp70 promoter (fragment): Drosophila melanogaster hsp70Bb promoter
   1943..2617    +  CDS            DsRed-Express: DsRed-Express is a basic (constitutively fluorescent) orange fluorescent protein published in 2002, derived from Discosoma sp.. It is reported to be a rapidly-maturing tetramer with low acid sensitivity.
   2635..2718    +  CDS            large T antigen (fragment): large T antigen from SV40 (simian virus 40)
   2741..2862    +  polyA_signal   SV40 poly(A) signal: SV40 polyadenylation signal
   2892..2925    -  protein_bind   loxP: Cre-mediated recombination occurs in the 8-bp core sequence (GCATACAT). Cre recombinase
   2944..2962    -  promoter       T3 promoter: promoter for bacteriophage T3 RNA polymerase
   3007..3023    -  protein_bind   lac operator: The lac repressor binds to the lac operator to inhibit transcription in E. coli. This inhibition can be relieved by adding lactose or isopropyl-β-D-thiogalactopyranoside (IPTG). lac repressor encoded by lacI
   3031..3061    -  promoter       lac promoter: promoter for the E. coli lac operon
   3076..3097    -  protein_bind   CAP binding site: CAP binding activates transcription in the presence of cAMP. E. coli catabolite activator protein
   3110..3202    -  CDS            lacI (fragment): lac repressor; lacI; The lac repressor binds to the lac operator to inhibit transcription in E. coli. This inhibition can be relieved by adding lactose or isopropyl-β-D-thiogalactopyranoside (IPTG).
   3385..3973    -  rep_origin     ori: high-copy-number ColE1/pMB1/pBR322/pUC origin of replication
   4144..5004    -  CDS            AmpR: β-lactamase; bla; confers resistance to ampicillin, carbenicillin, and related antibiotics
   5005..5109    -  promoter       AmpR promoter: bla
   5136..5494    +  rep_origin     f1 ori (sequence partly withheld): f1 bacteriophage origin of replication; arrow indicates direction of (+) strand synthesis
   5596..84      -  CDS            lacZα (fragment) (across the origin): LacZα fragment of β-galactosidase; lacZ fragment
