[The description below was written by a language model from this plasmid's Addgene catalogue record and pLannotate feature annotations shown in this document.]
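Description:
pCRISPaint-T2A-sfGFP-3xP3-RFP is a universal donor plasmid for CRISPaint-style, homology-independent knock-in in Drosophila, catalogued as an insect expression/CRISPR vector. It was made by replacing the Gal4 segment of pCRISPaint-T2A-Gal4-3xP3-RFP (cut with NheI/KpnI) with sfGFP by Gibson assembly. The backbone is a high-copy cloning plasmid with a ColE1/pUC-type origin, an f1 origin, ampicillin resistance from bla, and remnants of a lacZα/lac promoter region flanked by T7 and T3 promoters.

The payload has no promoter of its own. A T2A peptide precedes a superfolder GFP coding sequence, which is followed by SV40 small t intron and large T-derived sequence ending in an SV40 polyadenylation signal. The T2A itself is named in the catalogue entry but was not picked up as a separate feature in the annotation. When the linearised donor is inserted in frame into a coding exon of a target gene, transcription from the endogenous locus should yield a truncated host protein and, through ribosomal skipping at T2A, free sfGFP. The SV40 terminator ends the transcript. The insertion therefore reports the gene's expression pattern and would also be expected to disrupt the gene.

Downstream lies the transformation marker: the 3xP3 eye-specific element named in the record, with an annotated hsp70 basal promoter fragment driving DsRed-Express and a second SV40 poly(A). This produces red eye fluorescence for identifying flies that carry an insertion. Two loxP sites bracket the marker cassette, which should allow Cre to remove it once a line is established. The CRISPaint target site used to linearise the donor is not annotated in the feature table.
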