Addgene plasmid #127557: pCRISPaint-T2A-sfGFP-3xP3-RFP
Purpose: CRISPaint universal donor plasmid for gene exon insertion. Encodes T2A-sfGFP-SV40 and 3xP3-RFP visible eye marker.
Depositing lab: Norbert Perrimon. Depositing organization: Harvard Medical School. Publication: Gene Knock-Ins in Drosophila Using Homology-Independent Insertion of Universal Donor Plasmids. Bosch JA, Colbeth R, Zirin J, Perrimon N. Genetics. 2019 Nov 4. pii: genetics.119.302819. doi: 10.1534/genetics.119.302819. PubMed 31685521.
Backbone
  Vector backbone: pCRISPaint-T2A-Gal4-3xP3-RFP digested with NheI/KpnI
  Backbone manufacturer: Justin Bosch and Norbert Perrimon
  Vector type: Insect Expression, CRISPR
Growth in bacteria
  Bacterial resistance: Ampicillin, 100 μg/mL
  Growth temperature: 37°C
  Growth strain: DH5alpha
  Copy number: High Copy
Gene/Insert
  Gene/Insert name: sfGFP (alt name: T2A-sfGFP)
  Cloning method: Gibson Cloning
  Sequencing primers: 5′ GTAAAACGACGGCCAG; 3′ GGAAAGTCCTTGGGGTCTTC
Terms and licenses: Academic/Nonprofit Terms; Industry Terms: Not Available to Industry
How to cite: pCRISPaint-T2A-sfGFP-3xP3-RFP was a gift from Norbert Perrimon (Addgene plasmid # 127557 ; http://n2t.net/addgene:127557 ; RRID:Addgene_127557)
