>Addgene plasmid #127557 | pCRISPaint-T2A-sfGFP-3xP3-RFP | depositor partial sequence | sequence record 244414 | pCRISPaint-T2A-sfGFP-3xP3-RFP sequence 5663 bps
CACCTAAATTGTAAGCGTTAATATTTTGTTAAAATTCGCGTTAAATTTTTGTTAAATCAGCTCATTTTTT
AACCAATAGGCCGAAATCGGCAAAATCCCTTATAAATCAAAAGAATAGACCGAGATAGGGT
[37 nt withheld, positions 132-168]
AAAGAACGTGGACTCCAACGTCAAAGG
[49 nt withheld, positions 196-244]
T
[91 nt withheld, positions 246-336]
G
[124 nt withheld, positions 338-461]
CCCATTCGCCATTCAGGCTGCGCAACTGTTGGGAAGGGCGATCGGTGCGGGCCTCTTCGCTATTACGCCA
GCTGGCGAAAGGGGGATGTGCTGCAAGGCGATTAAGTTGGGTAACGCCAGGGTTTTCCCAGTCACGACGT
TGTAAAACGACGGCCAGTGAATTGTAATACGACTCACTATAGGGCGAATTGGGTACAAGCTTCACGACCT
GAGGCGCGCCGGGCCAGTACCCAAAAAGCGGGGGGTCCGGTGGAAGCGGAGGTAGCGCGGCCGCCGAGGG
CCGCGGCAGCCTGCTGACCTGCGGCGATGTGGAGGAGAACCCCGGGCCCGCTAGCGTGTCCAAGGGCGAG
GAGCTGTTCACCGGCGTGGTGCCCATCCTGGTGGAGCTGGATGGCGACGTGAACGGCCACAAGTTCAGCG
TGCGCGGCGAGGGCGAGGGCGACGCCACCAACGGCAAGCTGACCCTGAAGTTCATCTGCACCACCGGCAA
GCTGCCCGTGCCCTGGCCCACCCTGGTGACCACCCTGACCTACGGCGTGCAGTGCTTCAGCCGCTACCCC
GATCACATGAAGCAGCACGATTTCTTCAAGAGCGCCATGCCCGAGGGCTACGTGCAGGAGCGCACCATCA
GCTTCAAGGATGACGGCACCTACAAGACCCGCGCCGAGGTGAAGTTCGAGGGCGATACCCTGGTGAACCG
CATCGAGCTGAAGGGCATCGATTTCAAGGAGGATGGCAACATCCTGGGCCACAAGCTGGAGTACAACTTC
AACAGCCACAACGTGTACATCACCGCCGATAAGCAGAAGAACGGCATCAAGGCCAACTTCAAGATCCGCC
ACAATGTGGAGGATGGCTCCGTGCAGCTGGCCGATCACTACCAGCAGAACACCCCCATCGGCGACGGCCC
AGTGCTGCTGCCCGATAACCACTACCTGAGCACCCAGAGCGTGCTGTCCAAGGACCCCAACGAGAAGCGC
GATCACATGGTGCTGCTGGAGTTCGTGACCGCCGCCGGCATCACCCTGGGCATGGATGAGCTGTACAAGT
AGGGTACCTCTAGAGGATCTTTGTGAAGGAACCTTACTTCTGTGGTGTGACATAATTGGACAAACTACCT
ACAGAGATTTAAAGCTCTAAGGTAAATATAAAATTTTTAAGTGTATAATGTGTTAAACTACTGATTCTAA
TTGTTTGTGTATTTTAGATTCCAACCTATGGAACTGATGAATGGGAGCAGTGGTGGAATGCCTTTAATGA
GGAAAACCTGTTTTGCTCAGAAGAAATGCCATCTAGTGATGATGAGGCTACTGCTGACTCTCAACATTCT
ACTCCTCCAAAAAAGAAGAGAAAGGTAGAAGACCCCAAGGACTTTCCTTCAGAATTGCTAAGTTTTTTGA
GTCATGCTGTGTTTAGTAATAGAACTCTTGCTTGCTTTGCTATTTACACCACAAAGGAAAAAGCTGCACT
GCTATACAAGAAAATTATGGAAAAATATTTGATGTATAGTGCCTTGACTAGAGATCATAATCAGCCATAC
CACATTTGTAGAGGTTTTACTTGCTTTAAAAAACCTCCCACACCTCCCCCTGAACCTGAAACATAAAATG
AATGCAATTGTTGTTGTTAACTTGTTTATTGCAGCTTATAATGGTTACAAATAAAGCAATAGCATCACAA
ATTTCACAAATAAAGCATTTTTTTCACTGCATTCTAGTTGTGGTTTGTCCAAACTCATCAATGTATCTTA
ATAACTTCGTATAATGTATGCTATACGAAGTTATCGTACGGGATCTAATTCAATTAGAGACTAATTCAAT
TAGAGCTAATTCAATTAGGATCCAAGCTTATCGATTTCGAACCCTCGACCGCCGGAGTATAAATAGAGGC
GCTTCGTCTACGGAGCGACAATTCAATTCAAACAAGCAAAGTGAACACGTCGCTAAGCGAAAGCTAAGCA
AATAAACAAGCGCAGCTGAACAAGCTAAACAATCGGCTCGAAGCCGGTCGCCACCATGGCCTCCTCCGAG
GACGTCATCAAGGAGTTCATGCGCTTCAAGGTGCGCATGGAGGGCTCCGTGAACGGCCACGAGTTCGAGA
TCGAGGGCGAGGGCGAGGGCCGCCCCTACGAGGGCACCCAGACCGCCAAGCTGAAGGTGACCAAGGGCGG
CCCCCTGCCCTTCGCCTGGGACATCCTGTCCCCCCAGTTCCAGTACGGCTCCAAGGTGTACGTGAAGCAC
CCCGCCGACATCCCCGACTACAAGAAGCTGTCCTTCCCCGAGGGCTTCAAGTGGGAGCGCGTGATGAACT
TCGAGGACGGCGGCGTGGTGACCGTGACCCAGGACTCCTCCCTCCAGGACGGCTCCTTCATCTACAAGGT
GAAGTTCATCGGCGTGAACTTCCCCTCCGACGGCCCCGTAATGCAGAAGAAGACTATGGGCTGGGAGGCG
TCCACCGAGCGCCTGTACCCCCGCGACGGCGTGCTGAAGGGCGAGATCCACAAGGCCCTGAAGCTGAAGG
ACGGCGGCCACTACCTGGTGGAGTTCAAGTCCATCTACATGGCCAAGAAGCCCGTGCAGCTGCCCGGCTA
CTACTACGTGGACTCCAAGCTGGACATCACCTCCCACAACGAGGACTACACCATCGTGGAGCAGTACGAG
CGCGCCGAGGGCCGCCACCACCTGTTCCTGTAGGGGCCGCGACTCTAGATCATAATCAGCCATACCACAT
TTGTAGAGGTTTTACTTGCTTTAAAAAACCTCCCACACCTCCCCCTGAACCTGAAACATAAAATGAATGC
AATTGTTGTTGTTAACTTGTTTATTGCAGCTTATAATGGTTACAAATAAAGCAATAGCATCACAAATTTC
ACAAATAAAGCATTTTTTTCACTGCATTCTAGTTGTGGTTTGTCCAAACTCATCAATGTATCTTAACCGT
CTGTAAGCAGCGAAGGCCCATACGATAACTTCGTATAATGTATGCTATACGAAGTTATGAGCTCCAGCTT
TTGTTCCCTTTAGTGAGGGTTAATTTCGAGCTTGGCGTAATCATGGTCATAGCTGTTTCCTGTGTGAAAT
TGTTATCCGCTCACAATTCCACACAACATACGAGCCGGAAGCATAAAGTGTAAAGCCTGGGGTGCCTAAT
GAGTGAGCTAACTCACATTAATTGCGTTGCGCTCACTGCCCGCTTTCCAGTCGGGAAACCTGTCGTGCCA
GCTGCATTAATGAATCGGCCAACGCGCGGGGAGAGGCGGTTTGCGTATTGGGCGCTCTTCCGCTTCCTCG
CTCACTGACTCGCTGCGCTCGGTCGTTCGGCTGCGGCGAGCGGTATCAGCTCACTCAAAGGCGGTAATAC
GGTTATCCACAGAATCAGGGGATAACGCAGGAAAGAACATGTGAGCAAAAGGCCAGCAAAAGGCCAGGAA
CCGTAAAAAGGCCGCGTTGCTGGCGTTTTTCCATAGGCTCCGCCCCCCTGACGAGCATCACAAAAATCGA
CGCTCAAGTCAGAGGTGGCGAAACCCGACAGGACTATAAAGATACCAGGCGTTTCCCCCTGGAAGCTCCC
TCGTGCGCTCTCCTGTTCCGACCCTGCCGCTTACCGGATACCTGTCCGCCTTTCTCCCTTCGGGAAGCGT
GGCGCTTTCTCATAGCTCACGCTGTAGGTATCTCAGTTCGGTGTAGGTCGTTCGCTCCAAGCTGGGCTGT
GTGCACGAACCCCCCGTTCAGCCCGACCGCTGCGCCTTATCCGGTAACTATCGTCTTGAGTCCAACCCGG
TAAGACACGACTTATCGCCACTGGCAGCAGCCACTGGTAACAGGATTAGCAGAGCGAGGTATGTAGGCGG
TGCTACAGAGTTCTTGAAGTGGTGGCCTAACTACGGCTACACTAGAAGGACAGTATTTGGTATCTGCGCT
CTGCTGAAGCCAGTTACCTTCGGAAAAAGAGTTGGTAGCTCTTGATCCGGCAAACAAACCACCGCTGGTA
GCGGTGGTTTTTTTGTTTGCAAGCAGCAGATTACGCGCAGAAAAAAAGGATCTCAAGAAGATCCTTTGAT
CTTTTCTACGGGGTCTGACGCTCAGTGGAACGAAAACTCACGTTAAGGGATTTTGGTCATGAGATTATCA
AAAAGGATCTTCACCTAGATCCTTTTAAATTAAAAATGAAGTTTTAAATCAATCTAAAGTATATATGAGT
AAACTTGGTCTGACAGTTACCAATGCTTAATCAGTGAGGCACCTATCTCAGCGATCTGTCTATTTCGTTC
ATCCATAGTTGCCTGACTCCCCGTCGTGTAGATAACTACGATACGGGAGGGCTTACCATCTGGCCCCAGT
GCTGCAATGATACCGCGAGACCCACGCTCACCGGCTCCAGATTTATCAGCAATAAACCAGCCAGCCGGAA
GGGCCGAGCGCAGAAGTGGTCCTGCAACTTTATCCGCCTCCATCCAGTCTATTAATTGTTGCCGGGAAGC
TAGAGTAAGTAGTTCGCCAGTTAATAGTTTGCGCAACGTTGTTGCCATTGCTACAGGCATCGTGGTGTCA
CGCTCGTCGTTTGGTATGGCTTCATTCAGCTCCGGTTCCCAACGATCAAGGCGAGTTACATGATCCCCCA
TGTTGTGCAAAAAAGCGGTTAGCTCCTTCGGTCCTCCGATCGTTGTCAGAAGTAAGTTGGCCGCAGTGTT
ATCACTCATGGTTATGGCAGCACTGCATAATTCTCTTACTGTCATGCCATCCGTAAGATGCTTTTCTGTG
ACTGGTGAGTACTCAACCAAGTCATTCTGAGAATAGTGTATGCGGCGACCGAGTTGCTCTTGCCCGGCGT
CAATACGGGATAATACCGCGCCACATAGCAGAACTTTAAAAGTGCTCATCATTGGAAAACGTTCTTCGGG
GCGAAAACTCTCAAGGATCTTACCGCTGTTGAGATCCAGTTCGATGTAACCCACTCGTGCACCCAACTGA
TCTTCAGCATCTTTTACTTTCACCAGCGTTTCTGGGTGAGCAAAAACAGGAAGGCAAAATGCCGCAAAAA
AGGGAATAAGGGCGACACGGAAATGTTGAATACTCATACTCTTCCTTTTTCAATATTATTGAAGCATTTA
TCAGGGTTATTGTCTCATGAGCGGATACATATTTGAATGTATTTAGAAAAATAAACAAATAGGGGTTCCG
CGCACATTTCCCCGAAAAGTGC
